Addgene plasmid #81477: pDONR223_MAP2K5_p.P111S
Purpose: Gateway Donor vector containing MAP2K5 , part of the Target Accelerator Plasmid Collection.
Depositing lab: Jesse Boehm & William Hahn & David Root. Depositing organization: Broad Institute. Publication: Systematic Functional Interrogation of Rare Cancer Variants Identifies Oncogenic Alleles. Kim E, Ilic N, Shrestha Y, Zou L, Kamburov A, Zhu C, Yang X, Lubonja R, Tran N, Nguyen C, Lawrence MS, Piccioni F, Bagul M, Doench JG, Chouinard CR, Wu X, Hogstrom L, Natoli T, Tamayo P, Horn H, Corsello SM, Lage K, Root DE, Subramanian A, Golub TR, Getz G, Boehm JS, Hahn WC. Cancer Discov. 2016 Jul;6(7):714-26. doi: 10.1158/2159-8290.CD-16-0160. Epub 2016 May 4. PubMed 27147599.
Backbone
  Vector backbone: pDONR223
  Backbone manufacturer: Invitrogen
  Backbone size w/o insert (bp): 2790
  Vector type: Gateway Entry vector
Growth in bacteria
  Bacterial resistance: Spectinomycin, 50 μg/mL
  Growth temperature: 37°C
  Growth strain: DH5alpha
  Copy number: High Copy
Gene/Insert
  Gene/Insert name: MAP2K5 (alt name: NM_145160.2)
  Species: H. sapiens (human)
  Mutation: P111S
  Entrez Gene: MAP2K5 (a.k.a. HsT17454, MAPKK5, MEK5, PRKMK5)
  Promoter: None
  Cloning method: Gateway Cloning
  Sequencing primers: 5′ M13pUC-fwd; 3′ M13-Rev
Terms and licenses: Academic/Nonprofit Terms; Industry Terms: Not Available to Industry
Depositor comments: Open state: NO stop codon immediately follows insert
How to cite: pDONR223_MAP2K5_p.P111S was a gift from Jesse Boehm & William Hahn & David Root (Addgene plasmid # 81477 ; http://n2t.net/addgene:81477 ; RRID:Addgene_81477)
