[The description below was written by a language model from this plasmid's Addgene catalogue record and pLannotate feature annotations shown in this document.]
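Description:
pDONR223_MAP2K5_p.P111S is a Gateway entry clone built on the Invitrogen pDONR223 backbone, carrying the human MAP2K5 (MEK5) open reading frame with a P111S substitution. It is a small bacterial plasmid of about 4.1 kb that replicates from a high-copy ColE1/pUC-type origin. It is selected with spectinomycin through the aadA aminoglycoside adenylyltransferase gene (annotated SmR). This gene lies downstream of a fragment of a class 1 integron Pc promoter and a short remnant of a gentamicin resistance gene. rrnB T1 and T2 terminators sit upstream of the cloning region and help insulate the insert from read-through transcription. The small lacI and lacZα fragments are backbone remnants with no stated function.

The MAP2K5 coding sequence (about 1.3 kb) is flanked by two attL recombination sites. The automated annotation labels them attL3 and attL2, although the upstream site occupies the position where a standard entry clone would have attL1. These sites allow the ORF to be transferred by an LR Clonase reaction into any compatible Gateway destination vector. The record lists no promoter for the insert, so the plasmid is a shuttle and storage vector rather than an expression construct. The T7 promoter lies outside attL2 and points back toward the insert, and M13 primer sites allow sequence verification. The insert is in the "open" configuration, with no stop codon directly after the ORF, so it can be fused in frame to C-terminal tags supplied by a destination vector. The clone belongs to the Target Accelerator Plasmid Collection, which was assembled to test rare cancer-associated variants for oncogenic activity. MAP2K5 itself encodes a kinase that scaffolds signalling to MAPK7.
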