Features (pLannotate 1.2.2; 12 found; start..end, strand, type, name):
    121..213     +  CDS            lacI (fragment): lac repressor; lacI; The lac repressor binds to the lac operator to inhibit transcription in E. coli. This inhibition can be relieved by adding lactose or isopropyl-β-D-thiogalactopyranoside (IPTG).
    268..295     -  terminator     rrnB T2 terminator: transcription terminator T2 from the E. coli rrnB gene
    427..470     +  terminator     rrnB T1 terminator: Escherichia coli rrnB; transcription terminator T1 from the E. coli rrnB gene
    517..553     -  CDS            lacZα (fragment): LacZα fragment of β-galactosidase; lacZ fragment
    570..665     +  protein_bind   attL3: mutant version of attL; recombination site for the Gateway® LR reaction LR Clonase™
    671..2014    +  CDS            MAP2K5: MP2K5_HUMAN - Also known as MEK5, MKK5, PRKMK5. Experimental evidence at protein level: Swiss-Prot protein existence level 1. Acts as a scaffold for the formation of a ternary MAP3K2/MAP3K3-MAP3K5-MAPK7 signaling complex. Activation of this pathway appears to play a critical role in protecting cells from stress-induced apoptosis, neuronal survival and cardiac development and angiogenesis. From Homo sapiens (Human).
   2017..2115    -  protein_bind   attL2: mutant version of attL; recombination site for the Gateway® LR reaction LR Clonase™
   2133..2151    -  promoter       T7 promoter: promoter for bacteriophage T7 RNA polymerase
   2341..2364    +  promoter       Pc promoter (fragment): intI1 (promoter lies within the coding sequence); class 1 integron promoter
   2540..2596    +  CDS            GmR (fragment): gentamycin acetyltransferase; aacC1; confers resistance to gentamycin
   2603..3394    +  CDS            SmR: aminoglycoside adenylyltransferase (Murphy, 1985); aadA; confers resistance to spectinomycin and streptomycin
   3487..4075    +  rep_origin     ori: high-copy-number ColE1/pMB1/pBR322/pUC origin of replication
>Addgene plasmid #81477 | pDONR223_MAP2K5_p.P111S | addgene full sequence | sequence record 168308 | Addgene NGS result
CTTTCCTGCGTTATCCCCTGATTCTGTGGATAACCGTATTACCGCCTTTGAGTGAGCTGATACCGCTCGC
CGCAGCCGAACGACCGAGCGCAGCGAGTCAGTGAGCGAGGAAGCGGAAGAGCGCCCAATACGCAAACCGC
CTCTCCCCGCGCGTTGGCCGATTCATTAATGCAGCTGGCACGACAGGTTTCCCGACTGGAAAGCGGGCAG
TGAGCGCAACGCAATTAATACGCGTACCGCTAGCCAGGAAGAGTTTGTAGAAACGCAAAAAGGCCATCCG
TCAGGATGGCCTTCTGCTTAGTTTGATGCCTGGCAGTTTATGGCGGGCGTCCTGCCCGCCACCCTCCGGG
CCGTTGCTTCACAACGTTCAAATCCGCTCCCGGCGGATTTGTCCTACTCAGGAGAGCGTTCACCGACAAA
CAACAGATAAAACGAAAGGCCCAGTCTTCCGACTGAGCCTTTCGTTTTATTTGATGCCTGGCAGTTCCCT
ACTCTCGCGTTAACGCTAGCATGGATGTTTTCCCAGTCACGACGTTGTAAAACGACGGCCAGTCTTAAGC
TCGGGCCCCAAATAATGATTTTATTTTGACTGATAGTGACCTGTTCGTTGCAACAAATTGATGAGCAATG
CTTTTTTATAATGCCAACTTTGTACAAAAAAGTTGGCACCATGCTGTGGCTAGCCCTTGGCCCCTTTCCT
GCCATGGAGAACCAGGTGCTGGTAATTCGCATCAAGATCCCAAATAGTGGCGCGGTGGACTGGACAGTGC
ACTCCGGGCCGCAGTTACTCTTCAGGGATGTGCTGGATGTGATAGGCCAGGTTCTGCCTGAAGCAACAAC
TACAGCATTTGAATATGAAGATGAAGATGGTGATCGAATTACAGTGAGAAGTGATGAGGAAATGAAGGCA
ATGCTGTCATATTATTATTCCACAGTAATGGAACAGCAAGTAAATGGACAGTTAATAGAGCCTCTGCAGA
TATTTCCAAGAGCCTGCAAGTCTCCTGGGGAACGGAACATACATGGCCTGAAGGTGAATACTCGGGCCGG
ACCCTCTCAACACAGCAGCCCAGCAGTCTCAGATTCACTTCCAAGCAATAGCTTAAAGAAGTCTTCTGCT
GAACTGAAAAAAATACTAGCCAATGGCCAGATGAATGAACAAGACATACGATATCGGGACACTCTTGGTC
ATGGCAACGGAGGCACAGTCTACAAAGCATATCATGTCCCGAGTGGGAAAATATTAGCTGTAAAGGTCAT
ACTACTAGATATTACACTGGAACTTCAGAAGCAAATTATGTCTGAATTGGAAATTCTTTATAAGTGCGAT
TCATCATATATCATTGGATTTTATGGAGCATTTTTTGTAGAAAACAGGATTTCAATATGTACAGAATTCA
TGGATGGGGGATCTTTGGATGTATATAGGAAAATGCCAGAACATGTCCTTGGAAGAATTGCAGTAGCAGT
TGTTAAAGGCCTTACTTATTTGTGGAGTTTAAAGATTTTACATAGAGACGTGAAGCCCTCCAATATGCTA
GTAAACACAAGAGGACAGGTTAAGCTGTGTGATTTTGGAGTTAGCACTCAGCTGGTGAATTCTATAGCCA
AGACGTATGTTGGAACAAATGCTTATATGGCGCCTGAAAGGATTTCAGGGGAGCAGTATGGAATTCATTC
TGATGTCTGGAGCTTAGGAATCTCTTTTATGGAGCTTGCTCTTGGGAGGTTTCCATATCCTCAGATTCAG
AAAAACCAGGGATCTTTAATGCCTCTCCAGCTTCTGCAGTGCATTGTTGATGAGGATTCGCCCGTCCTTC
CAGTTGGAGAGTTCTCGGAGCCATTTGTACATTTCATCACTCAGTGTATGCGAAAACAGCCAAAAGAAAG
GCCAGCACCTGAAGAATTGATGGGCCACCCGTTCATCGTGCAGTTCAATGATGGAAATGCCGCCGTGGTG
TCCATGTGGGTGTGCCGGGCGCTGGAGGAGAGGCGGAGCCAGCAGGGGCCCCCGTGCCCAACTTTCTTGT
ACAAAGTTGGCATTATAAGAAAGCATTGCTTATCAATTTGTTGCAACGAACAGGTCACTATCAGTCAAAA
TAAAATCATTATTTGCCATCCAGCTGATATCCCCTATAGTGAGTCGTATTACATGGTCATAGCTGTTTCC
TGGCAGCTCTGGCCCGTGTCTCAAAATCTCTGATGTTACATTGCACAAGATAAAAATATATCATCATGCC
TCCTCTAGACCAGCCAGGACAGAAATGCCTCGACTTCGCTGCTACCCAAGGTTGCCGGGTGACGCACACC
GTGGAAACGGATGAAGGCACGAACCCAGTGGACATAAGCCTGTTCGGTTCGTAAGCTGTAATGCAAGTAG
CGTATGCGCTCACGCAACTGGTCCAGAACCTTGACCGAACGCAGCGGTGGTAACGGCGCAGTGGCGGTTT
TCATGGCTTGTTATGACTGTTTTTTTGGGGTACAGTCTATGCCTCGGGCATCCAAGCAGCAAGCGCGTTA
CGCCGTGGGTCGATGTTTGATGTTATGGAGCAGCAACGATGTTACGCAGCAGGGCAGTCGCCCTAAAACA
AAGTTAAACATTATGAGGGAAGCGGTGATCGCCGAAGTATCGACTCAACTATCAGAGGTAGTTGGCGTCA
TCGAGCGCCATCTCGAACCGACGTTGCTGGCCGTACATTTGTACGGCTCCGCAGTGGATGGCGGCCTGAA
GCCACACAGTGATATTGATTTGCTGGTTACGGTGACCGTAAGGCTTGATGAAACAACGCGGCGAGCTTTG
ATCAACGACCTTTTGGAAACTTCGGCTTCCCCTGGAGAGAGCGAGATTCTCCGCGCTGTAGAAGTCACCA
TTGTTGTGCACGACGACATCATTCCGTGGCGTTATCCAGCTAAGCGCGAACTGCAATTTGGAGAATGGCA
GCGCAATGACATTCTTGCAGGTATCTTCGAGCCAGCCACGATCGACATTGATCTGGCTATCTTGCTGACA
AAAGCAAGAGAACATAGCGTTGCCTTGGTAGGTCCAGCGGCGGAGGAACTCTTTGATCCGGTTCCTGAAC
AGGATCTATTTGAGGCGCTAAATGAAACCTTAACGCTATGGAACTCGCCGCCCGACTGGGCTGGCGATGA
GCGAAATGTAGTGCTTACGTTGTCCCGCATTTGGTACAGCGCAGTAACCGGCAAAATCGCGCCGAAGGAT
GTCGCTGCCGACTGGGCAATGGAGCGCCTGCCGGCCCAGTATCAGCCCGTCATACTTGAAGCTAGACAGG
CTTATCTTGGACAAGAAGAAGATCGCTTGGCCTCGCGCGCAGATCAGTTGGAAGAATTTGTCCACTACGT
GAAAGGCGAGATCACCAAGGTAGTCGGCAAATAACCCTCGAGCCACCCATGACCAAAATCCCTTAACGTG
AGTTACGCGTCGTTCCACTGAGCGTCAGACCCCGTAGAAAAGATCAAAGGATCTTCTTGAGATCCTTTTT
TTCTGCGCGTAATCTGCTGCTTGCAAACAAAAAAACCACCGCTACCAGCGGTGGTTTGTTTGCCGGATCA
AGAGCTACCAACTCTTTTTCCGAAGGTAACTGGCTTCAGCAGAGCGCAGATACCAAATACTGTTCTTCTA
GTGTAGCCGTAGTTAGGCCACCACTTCAAGAACTCTGTAGCACCGCCTACATACCTCGCTCTGCTAATCC
TGTTACCAGTGGCTGCTGCCAGTGGCGATAAGTCGTGTCTTACCGGGTTGGACTCAAGACGATAGTTACC
GGATAAGGCGCAGCGGTCGGGCTGAACGGGGGGTTCGTGCACACAGCCCAGCTTGGAGCGAACGACCTAC
ACCGAACTGAGATACCTACAGCGTGAGCTATGAGAAAGCGCCACGCTTCCCGAAGGGAGAAAGGCGGACA
GGTATCCGGTAAGCGGCAGGGTCGGAACAGGAGAGCGCACGAGGGAGCTTCCAGGGGGAAACGCCTGGTA
TCTTTATAGTCCTGTCGGGTTTCGCCACCTCTGACTTGAGCGTCGATTTTTGTGATGCTCGTCAGGGGGG
CGGAGCCTATGGAAAAACGCCAGCAACGCGGCCTTTTTACGGTTCCTGGCCTTTTGCTGGCCTTTTGCTC
ACATGTT
