>Addgene plasmid #81477 | pDONR223_MAP2K5_p.P111S | depositor partial sequence | sequence record 154796 | Insert sequence
ATGCTGTGGCTAGCCCTTGGCCCCTTTCCTGCCATGGAGAACCAGGTGCTGGTAATTCGCATCAAGATCC
CAAATAGTGGCGCGGTGGACTGGACAGTGCACTCCGGGCCGCAGTTACTCTTCAGGGATGTGCTGGATGT
GATAGGCCAGGTTCTGCCTGAAGCAACAACTACAGCATTTGAATATGAAGATGAAGATGGTGATCGAATT
ACAGTGAGAAGTGATGAGGAAATGAAGGCAATGCTGTCATATTATTATTCCACAGTAATGGAACAGCAAG
TAAATGGACAGTTAATAGAGCCTCTGCAGATATTTCCAAGAGCCTGCAAGTCTCCTGGGGAACGGAACAT
ACATGGCCTGAAGGTGAATACTCGGGCCGGACCCTCTCAACACAGCAGCCCAGCAGTCTCAGATTCACTT
CCAAGCAATAGCTTAAAGAAGTCTTCTGCTGAACTGAAAAAAATACTAGCCAATGGCCAGATGAATGAAC
AAGACATACGATATCGGGACACTCTTGGTCATGGCAACGGAGGCACAGTCTACAAAGCATATCATGTCCC
GAGTGGGAAAATATTAGCTGTAAAGGTCATACTACTAGATATTACACTGGAACTTCAGAAGCAAATTATG
TCTGAATTGGAAATTCTTTATAAGTGCGATTCATCATATATCATTGGATTTTATGGAGCATTTTTTGTAG
AAAACAGGATTTCAATATGTACAGAATTCATGGATGGGGGATCTTTGGATGTATATAGGAAAATGCCAGA
ACATGTCCTTGGAAGAATTGCAGTAGCAGTTGTTAAAGGCCTTACTTATTTGTGGAGTTTAAAGATTTTA
CATAGAGACGTGAAGCCCTCCAATATGCTAGTAAACACAAGAGGACAGGTTAAGCTGTGTGATTTTGGAG
TTAGCACTCAGCTGGTGAATTCTATAGCCAAGACGTATGTTGGAACAAATGCTTATATGGCGCCTGAAAG
GATTTCAGGGGAGCAGTATGGAATTCATTCTGATGTCTGGAGCTTAGGAATCTCTTTTATGGAGCTTGCT
CTTGGGAGGTTTCCATATCCTCAGATTCAGAAAAACCAGGGATCTTTAATGCCTCTCCAGCTTCTGCAGT
GCATTGTTGATGAGGATTCGCCCGTCCTTCCAGTTGGAGAGTTCTCGGAGCCATTTGTACATTTCATCAC
TCAGTGTATGCGAAAACAGCCAAAAGAAAGGCCAGCACCTGAAGAATTGATGGGCCACCCGTTCATCGTG
CAGTTCAATGATGGAAATGCCGCCGTGGTGTCCATGTGGGTGTGCCGGGCGCTGGAGGAGAGGCGGAGCC
AGCAGGGGCCCCCG
