>Addgene plasmid #81477 | pDONR223_MAP2K5_p.P111S | addgene partial sequence | sequence record 156487 | M13-F20 5'-TGTAAAACGACGGCCAGT-3'
TTCGTTGCAACAAATTGATGAGCAATGCTTTTTTATAATGCCAACTTTGTACAAAAAAGTTGGCACCATG
CTGTGGCTAGCCCTTGGCCCCTTTCCTGCCATGGAGAACCAGGTGCTGGTAATTCGCATCAAGATCCCAA
ATAGTGGCGCGGTGGACTGGACAGTGCACTCCGGGCCGCAGTTACTCTTCAGGGATGTGCTGGATGTGAT
AGGCCAGGTTCTGCCTGAAGCAACAACTACAGCATTTGAATATGAAGATGAAGATGGTGATCGAATTACA
GTGAGAAGTGATGAGGAAATGAAGGCAATGCTGTCATATTATTATTCCACAGTAATGGAACAGCAAGTAA
ATGGACAGTTAATAGAGCCTCTGCAGATATTTCCAAGAGCCTGCAAGTCTCCTGGGGAACGGAACATACA
TGGCCTGAAGGTGAATACTCGGGCCGGACCCTCTCAACACAGCAGCCCAGCAGTCTCAGATTCACTTCCA
AGCAATAGCTTAAAGAAGTCTTCTGCTGAACTGAAAAAAATACTAGCCAATGGCCAGATGAATGAACAAG
ACATACGATATCGGGACACTCTTGGTCATGGCAACGGAGGCACAGTCTACAAAGCATATCATGTCCCGAG
TGGGAAAATATTAGCTGTAAAGGTCATACTACTAGATATTACACTGGAACTTCAGAAGCAAATTATGTCT
GAATTGGAAATTCTTTATAAGTGCGATTCATCATATATCATTGGATTTTATGGAGCATTTTTTGTAGAAA
ACAGGATTTCAATATGTACAGAATTCATGGATGGGGGATCTTTGGATGTATATAGGAAAATGCCAGAACA
TGTCCTTGGAAGAATTGCAGTAGCAGTTGTTAAAGGCCTTACTTATTTGTGGAGTTTAAAGATTTTACAT
AGAGACGTGAAGCCCTCCAATATGCTAGTAAACACAAGAGGAC
